Addgene plasmid #87913: p-EGFP-C1-Flag-mFmr1(A)
Purpose: Expresses mouse FMRP-EGFP fusion with S499A to prevent phosphorylation.
Depositing lab: Stephanie Ceman. Depositing organization: University of Illinois at Urbana-Champaign. Publication: Identification and characterization of the methyl arginines in the fragile X mental retardation protein Fmrp. Stetler A, Winograd C, Sayegh J, Cheever A, Patton E, Zhang X, Clarke S, Ceman S. Hum Mol Genet. 2006 Jan 1;15(1):87-96. Epub 2005 Nov 30. 10.1093/hmg/ddi429 PubMed 16319129.
Backbone
  Vector backbone: pEGFP-C1
  Backbone manufacturer: BD Biosciences
  Backbone size w/o insert (bp): 4700
  Total vector size (bp): 6566
  Vector type: Mammalian Expression
Growth in bacteria
  Bacterial resistance: Kanamycin, 50 μg/mL
  Growth temperature: 37°C
  Growth strain: DH5alpha
  Copy number: High Copy
Gene/Insert
  Gene/Insert name: Fmr1
  Species: M. musculus (mouse)
  Insert size (bp): 1866
  Mutation: S499A
  Entrez Gene: Fmr1 (a.k.a. FMRP, Fmr-1)
  Tag / fusion protein: Flag (N terminal on insert); eGFP (N terminal on backbone)
  Cloning method: Restriction Enzyme; 5′ cloning site EcoRI (not destroyed); 3′ cloning site SacII (not destroyed)
  Sequencing primers: 5′ EGFP-C
Terms and licenses: Academic/Nonprofit Terms; Industry Terms: Not Available to Industry
How to cite: p-EGFP-C1-Flag-mFmr1(A) was a gift from Stephanie Ceman (Addgene plasmid # 87913 ; http://n2t.net/addgene:87913 ; RRID:Addgene_87913)
