[The description below was written by a language model from this plasmid's Addgene catalogue record and pLannotate feature annotations shown in this document.]
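Description:
p-EGFP-C1-Flag-mFmr1(A) is a mammalian expression plasmid built on the pEGFP-C1 backbone, designed to produce mouse FMRP (the Fmr1 gene product) as a fluorescent, epitope-tagged fusion carrying an S499A substitution. Transcription is driven by the human cytomegalovirus immediate early enhancer and promoter. The open reading frame begins with EGFP, continues through a remnant of the multiple cloning site into a FLAG epitope, and then into the mouse Fmr1 coding sequence, so both tags sit at the N-terminus of FMRP. The insert was cloned between EcoRI and SacII sites, both of which are retained, and the transcript is terminated by the SV40 polyadenylation signal. Replacing serine 499 with alanine prevents phosphorylation at that site, giving a non-phosphorylatable form of the protein.

The plasmid replicates in E. coli at high copy number from a ColE1/pUC-type origin and also carries an f1 origin for single-stranded DNA production. A single NeoR/KanR (Tn5 aminoglycoside phosphotransferase) gene serves both hosts: the bacterial bla promoter drives it for kanamycin selection in bacteria, and the adjacent SV40 enhancer/early promoter, together with the HSV TK polyadenylation signal, allows G418 selection of stably transfected mammalian cells. The short large T antigen, ble and bGH poly(A) fragments in the annotation appear to be backbone remnants or partial matches, not functional elements. The sequenced record is slightly longer than the catalogued total size. The construct suits transfection experiments where FMRP is followed by fluorescence or recovered via FLAG or GFP, for example to examine how loss of S499 phosphorylation affects the protein's behaviour.
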