Features (pLannotate 1.2.2; 18 found; start..end, strand, type, name):
      1..304     +  enhancer       CMV enhancer: human cytomegalovirus immediate early enhancer
    305..508     +  promoter       CMV promoter: human cytomegalovirus (CMV) immediate early promoter
    553..1269    +  CDS            EGFP: EGFP is a basic (constitutively fluorescent) green fluorescent protein published in 1996, derived from Aequorea victoria. It is reported to be a rapidly-maturing weak dimer with moderate acid sensitivity.
   1270..1304    +  misc_feature   MCS (fragment): multiple cloning site
   1315..1335    +  CDS            FLAG (fragment): FLAG® epitope tag, followed by an enterokinase cleavage site
   1336..3171    +  CDS            Fmr1: FMR1_MOUSE - Also known as Fmr-1 From Mus musculus (Mouse).
   3180..3201    +  misc_feature   MCS (fragment): multiple cloning site
   3213..3297    +  CDS            large T antigen (fragment): large T antigen from SV40 (simian virus 40)
   3320..3441    +  polyA_signal   SV40 poly(A) signal: SV40 polyadenylation signal
   3475..3903    -  rep_origin     f1 ori (sequence partly withheld): f1 bacteriophage origin of replication; arrow indicates direction of (+) strand synthesis
   3930..4034    +  promoter       AmpR promoter: bla
   4036..4393    +  promoter       SV40 promoter: SV40 enhancer and early promoter
   4428..5222    +  CDS            NeoR/KanR: aminoglycoside phosphotransferase from Tn5; aph(3')-II (or nptII); confers resistance to neomycin, kanamycin, and G418 (Geneticin®)
   5243..5395    +  CDS            ble (fragment): BLE_KLEPN - Experimental evidence at protein level: Swiss-Prot protein existence level 1. Binding protein with a strong affinity to the bleomycin family of antibiotics. Binds to CL990; an antimitotic-antibiotic compound. From Klebsiella pneumoniae.
   5454..5501    +  polyA_signal   HSV TK poly(A) signal: herpes simplex virus thymidine kinase polyadenylation signal (Cole and Stacy, 1985)
   5592..5608    -  polyA_signal   bGH poly(A) signal (fragment): bovine growth hormone polyadenylation signal
   5830..6418    +  rep_origin     ori: high-copy-number ColE1/pMB1/pBR322/pUC origin of replication
   6533..6592    +  enhancer       CMV enhancer (fragment): human cytomegalovirus immediate early enhancer
>Addgene plasmid #87913 | p-EGFP-C1-Flag-mFmr1(A) | addgene full sequence | sequence record 176835 | Addgene NGS Result
CGTTACATAACTTACGGTAAATGGCCCGCCTGGCTGACCGCCCAACGACCCCCGCCCATTGACGTCAATA
ATGACGTATGTTCCCATAGTAACGCCAATAGGGACTTTCCATTGACGTCAATGGGTGGAGTATTTACGGT
AAACTGCCCACTTGGCAGTACATCAAGTGTATCATATGCCAAGTACGCCCCCTATTGACGTCAATGACGG
TAAATGGCCCGCCTGGCATTATGCCCAGTACATGACCTTATGGGACTTTCCTACTTGGCAGTACATCTAC
GTATTAGTCATCGCTATTACCATGGTGATGCGGTTTTGGCAGTACATCAATGGGCGTGGATAGCGGTTTG
ACTCACGGGGATTTCCAAGTCTCCACCCCATTGACGTCAATGGGAGTTTGTTTTGGCACCAAAATCAACG
GGACTTTCCAAAATGTCGTAACAACTCCGCCCCATTGACGCAAATGGGCGGTAGGCGTGTACGGTGGGAG
GTCTATATAAGCAGAGCTGGTTTAGTGAACCGTCAGATCCGCTAGCGCTACCGGTCGCCACCATGGTGAG
CAAGGGCGAGGAGCTGTTCACCGGGGTGGTGCCCATCCTGGTCGAGCTGGACGGCGACGTAAACGGCCAC
AAGTTCAGCGTGTCCGGCGAGGGCGAGGGCGATGCCACCTACGGCAAGCTGACCCTGAAGTTCATCTGCA
CCACCGGCAAGCTGCCCGTGCCCTGGCCCACCCTCGTGACCACCCTGACCTACGGCGTGCAGTGCTTCAG
CCGCTACCCCGACCACATGAAGCAGCACGACTTCTTCAAGTCCGCCATGCCCGAAGGCTACGTCCAGGAG
CGCACCATCTTCTTCAAGGACGACGGCAACTACAAGACCCGCGCCGAGGTGAAGTTCGAGGGCGACACCC
TGGTGAACCGCATCGAGCTGAAGGGCATCGACTTCAAGGAGGACGGCAACATCCTGGGGCACAAGCTGGA
GTACAACTACAACAGCCACAACGTCTATATCATGGCCGACAAGCAGAAGAACGGCATCAAGGTGAACTTC
AAGATCCGCCACAACATCGAGGACGGCAGCGTGCAGCTCGCCGACCACTACCAGCAGAACACCCCCATCG
GCGACGGCCCCGTGCTGCTGCCCGACAACCACTACCTGAGCACCCAGTCCGCCCTGAGCAAAGACCCCAA
CGAGAAGCGCGATCACATGGTCCTGCTGGAGTTCGTGACCGCCGCCGGGATCACTCTCGGCATGGACGAG
CTGTACAAGTCCGGACTCAGATCTCGAGCTCAAGCTTCGAATTCGATGGAGGACTACAAGGACGACGATG
ACAAGGAGCTGGTGGTGGAAGTGCGGGGCTCCAATGGCGCTTTCTACAAGGCATTTGTAAAAGATGTCCA
TGAAGATTCTATAACAGTTGCTTTTGAAAACAACTGGCAACCAGAGAGACAGATTCCATTCCATGATGTG
AGATTCCCACCACCTGTAGGTTATAATAAAGATATAAACGAAAGTGATGAAGTTGAGGTTTATTCCAGAG
CAAATGAAAAAGAGCCTTGCTGTTGGTGGTTAGCTAAAGTGAGGATGATAAAGGGTGAGTTTTATGTGAT
AGAATATGCAGCATGTGATGCTACGTATAATGAAATTGTCACAATTGAGCGTCTACGATCTGTTAATCCC
AACAAACCTGCTACAAAAGATACTTTCCATAAGATCAAGCTGGAGGTGCCAGAAGATTTACGACAAATGT
GTGCCAAAGAATCAGCACATAAGGATTTTAAAAAGGCAGTTGGTGCCTTCTCTGTAACTTATGATCCAGA
AAATTATCAGCTGGTAATTTTGTCCATCAATGAAGTCACCTCAAAGCGAGCCCACATGTTGATTGACATG
CACTTTCGAAGTCTGCGCACCAAGTTGTCTCTTATACTGAGAAATGAAGAAGCCAGTAAACAACTGGAGA
GTTCAAGGCAGCTTGCCTCAAGATTTCATGAACAGTTTATCGTACGAGAAGATCTGATGGGTTTAGCTAT
TGGTACTCATGGTGCTAATATTCAGCAAGCTAGAAAAGTGCCTGGCGTCACTGCTATTGATTTAGATGAG
GATACCTGCACATTTCATATTTATGGAGAGGATCAAGATGCAGTGAAAAAGGCTAGAAGCTTTCTGGAAT
TTGCTGAAGATGTCATACAGGTTCCACGAAACTTAGTAGGCAAAGTAATAGGAAAAAATGGAAAGCTGAT
TCAAGAGATCGTGGACAAGTCAGGAGTTGTGAGGGTGAGGATTGAGGCTGAAAATGAGAAAAGTGTCCCA
CAAGAAGAGGAAATTATGCCACCAAGTTCCCTACCTTCCAATAATTCAAGGGTTGGACCTAACTCCTCTG
AAGAAAAGAAACATTTAGATACAAAGGAAAACACCCATTTTTCTCAACCTAACAGTACAAAAGTCCAGAG
GGTGTTAGTGGTTTCATCAATTGTAGCAGGGGGACCCCAGAAACCTGAACCCAAGGCTTGGCAGGGTATG
GTACCATTTGTTTTTGTGGGAACAAAAGACAGCATCGCTAATGCCACTGTTCTTTTGGATTATCACCTGA
ACTATTTAAAGGAAGTAGACCAGTTGCGTTTGGAGAGATTACAAATTGATGAGCAGTTGCGACAAATTGG
AGCTAGTTCTAGACCACCACCAAATCGTACAGATAAGGAAAAAGGCTATGTGACTGATGATGGTCAAGGA
ATGGGTCGAGGTAGTAGACCTTACAGAAATAGGGGGCACGGCAGACGCGGTCCTGGATATACTTCAGGAA
CTAATTCTGAAGCATCAAATGCTGCTGAAACAGAATCTGACCACAGAGACGAACTCAGTGATTGGTCATT
AGCTCCAACAGAGGAAGAGAGGGAGAGCTTCCTGCGCAGAGGAGACGGACGGCGGCGTGGAGGAGGAGGA
AGAGGACAAGGAGGAAGAGGAAGAGGAGGAGGCTTCAAAGGAAACGACGATCATTCCCGAACAGATAATC
GTCCACGTAATCCAAGAGAGGCTAAAGGAAGAACAGCTGATGGATCCCTGCAGAGTGCCTCCAGTGAAGG
GAGCCGGCTGCGCACGGGTAAAGATCGTAACCAGAAGAAGGAAAAGCCAGACAGCGTAGATGGGCTGCAA
CCGCTGGTGAATGGAGTACCCTAAATAAGCCGCGGGCCCGGGATCCACCGGATCTAGATAACTGATCATA
ATCAGCCATACCACATTTGTAGAGGTTTTACTTGCTTTAAAAAACCTCCCACACCTCCCCCTGAACCTGA
AACATAAAATGAATGCAATTGTTGTTGTTAACTTGTTTATTGCAGCTTATAATGGTTACAAATAAAGCAA
TAGCATCACAAATTTCACAAATAAAGCATTTTTTTCACTGCATTCTAGTTGTGGTTTGTCCAAACTCATC
AATGTATCTTAACGCGTAAATTGTAAGCGTTAATATTTTGTTAAAATTCGCGTTAAATTTTTGTTAAATC
AGCTCATTTTTTAACCAATAGGCCGAAATCGGCAAAATCCCTTATAAATCAAAAGAATAGACCGAGATAG
GGT
[37 nt withheld, positions 3574-3610]
AAAGAACGTGGACTCCAACGTCAAAGG
[49 nt withheld, positions 3638-3686]
T
[91 nt withheld, positions 3688-3778]
G
[124 nt withheld, positions 3780-3903]
CAGGTGGCACTTTTCGGGGAAATGTGCGCGGAACCCCTATTTGTTTATTTTTCTAAATACATTCAAATAT
GTATCCGCTCATGAGACAATAACCCTGATAAATGCTTCAATAATATTGAAAAAGGAAGAGTCCTGAGGCG
GAAAGAACCAGCTGTGGAATGTGTGTCAGTTAGGGTGTGGAAAGTCCCCAGGCTCCCCAGCAGGCAGAAG
TATGCAAAGCATGCATCTCAATTAGTCAGCAACCAGGTGTGGAAAGTCCCCAGGCTCCCCAGCAGGCAGA
AGTATGCAAAGCATGCATCTCAATTAGTCAGCAACCATAGTCCCGCCCCTAACTCCGCCCATCCCGCCCC
TAACTCCGCCCAGTTCCGCCCATTCTCCGCCCCATGGCTGACTAATTTTTTTTATTTATGCAGAGGCCGA
GGCCGCCTCGGCCTCTGAGCTATTCCAGAAGTAGTGAGGAGGCTTTTTTGGAGGCCTAGGCTTTTGCAAA
GATCGATCAAGAGACAGGATGAGGATCGTTTCGCATGATTGAACAAGATGGATTGCACGCAGGTTCTCCG
GCCGCTTGGGTGGAGAGGCTATTCGGCTATGACTGGGCACAACAGACAATCGGCTGCTCTGATGCCGCCG
TGTTCCGGCTGTCAGCGCAGGGGCGCCCGGTTCTTTTTGTCAAGACCGACCTGTCCGGTGCCCTGAATGA
ACTGCAAGACGAGGCAGCGCGGCTATCGTGGCTGGCCACGACGGGCGTTCCTTGCGCAGCTGTGCTCGAC
GTTGTCACTGAAGCGGGAAGGGACTGGCTGCTATTGGGCGAAGTGCCGGGGCAGGATCTCCTGTCATCTC
ACCTTGCTCCTGCCGAGAAAGTATCCATCATGGCTGATGCAATGCGGCGGCTGCATACGCTTGATCCGGC
TACCTGCCCATTCGACCACCAAGCGAAACATCGCATCGAGCGAGCACGTACTCGGATGGAAGCCGGTCTT
GTCGATCAGGATGATCTGGACGAAGAGCATCAGGGGCTCGCGCCAGCCGAACTGTTCGCCAGGCTCAAGG
CGAGCATGCCCGACGGCGAGGATCTCGTCGTGACCCATGGCGATGCCTGCTTGCCGAATATCATGGTGGA
AAATGGCCGCTTTTCTGGATTCATCGACTGTGGCCGGCTGGGTGTGGCGGACCGCTATCAGGACATAGCG
TTGGCTACCCGTGATATTGCTGAAGAGCTTGGCGGCGAATGGGCTGACCGCTTCCTCGTGCTTTACGGTA
TCGCCGCTCCCGATTCGCAGCGCATCGCCTTCTATCGCCTTCTTGACGAGTTCTTCTGAGCGGGACTCTG
GGGTTCGAAATGACCGACCAAGCGACGCCCAACCTGCCATCACGAGATTTCGATTCCACCGCCGCCTTCT
ATGAAAGGTTGGGCTTCGGAATCGTTTTCCGGGACGCCGGCTGGATGATCCTCCAGCGCGGGGATCTCAT
GCTGGAGTTCTTCGCCCACCCTAGGGGGAGGCTAACTGAAACACGGAAGGAGACAATACCGGAAGGAACC
CGCGCTATGACGGCAATAAAAAGACAGAATAAAACGCACGGTGTTGGGTCGTTTGTTCATAAACGCGGGG
TTCGGTCCCAGGGCTGGCACTCTGTCGATACCCCACCGAGACCCCATTGGGGCCAATACGCCCGCGTTTC
TTCCTTTTCCCCACCCCACCCCCCAAGTTCGGGTGAAGGCCCAGGGCTCGCAGCCAACGTCGGGGCGGCA
GGCCCTGCCATAGCCTCAGGTTACTCATATATACTTTAGATTGATTTAAAACTTCATTTTTAATTTAAAA
GGATCTAGGTGAAGATCCTTTTTGATAATCTCATGACCAAAATCCCTTAACGTGAGTTTTCGTTCCACTG
AGCGTCAGACCCCGTAGAAAAGATCAAAGGATCTTCTTGAGATCCTTTTTTTCTGCGCGTAATCTGCTGC
TTGCAAACAAAAAAACCACCGCTACCAGCGGTGGTTTGTTTGCCGGATCAAGAGCTACCAACTCTTTTTC
CGAAGGTAACTGGCTTCAGCAGAGCGCAGATACCAAATACTGTTCTTCTAGTGTAGCCGTAGTTAGGCCA
CCACTTCAAGAACTCTGTAGCACCGCCTACATACCTCGCTCTGCTAATCCTGTTACCAGTGGCTGCTGCC
AGTGGCGATAAGTCGTGTCTTACCGGGTTGGACTCAAGACGATAGTTACCGGATAAGGCGCAGCGGTCGG
GCTGAACGGGGGGTTCGTGCACACAGCCCAGCTTGGAGCGAACGACCTACACCGAACTGAGATACCTACA
GCGTGAGCTATGAGAAAGCGCCACGCTTCCCGAAGGGAGAAAGGCGGACAGGTATCCGGTAAGCGGCAGG
GTCGGAACAGGAGAGCGCACGAGGGAGCTTCCAGGGGGAAACGCCTGGTATCTTTATAGTCCTGTCGGGT
TTCGCCACCTCTGACTTGAGCGTCGATTTTTGTGATGCTCGTCAGGGGGGCGGAGCCTATGGAAAAACGC
CAGCAACGCGGCCTTTTTACGGTTCCTGGCCTTTTGCTGGCCTTTTGCTCACATGTTCTTTCCTGCGTTA
TCCCCTGATTCTGTGGATAACCGTATTACCGCCATGCATTAGTTATTAATAGTAATCAATTACGGGGTCA
TTAGTTCATAGCCCATATATGGAGTTCCG
